Addgene plasmid #161913: pBAD-mGreenLantern
Purpose: mGreenLantern fluorescent protein: bacterial expression plasmid
Depositing lab: Gregory Petsko. Depositing organization: Cornell University. Publication: mGreenLantern: a bright monomeric fluorescent protein with rapid expression and cell filling properties for neuronal imaging. Campbell BC, Nabel EM, Murdock MH, Lao-Peregrin C, Tsoulfas P, Blackmore MG, Lee FS, Liston C, Morishita H, Petsko GA. Proc Natl Acad Sci U S A. 2020 Dec 1;117(48):30710-30721. doi: 10.1073/pnas.2000942117. Epub 2020 Nov 18. PubMed 33208539.
Backbone
  Vector backbone: pBAD/His-B
  Backbone manufacturer: Invitrogen
  Backbone size w/o insert (bp): 3999
  Total vector size (bp): 4719
  Modifications to backbone: Backbone is identical to that of Addgene #37129 (several amino acids between the FP insert and His-tag are removed).
  Vector type: Bacterial Expression
Growth in bacteria
  Bacterial resistance: Ampicillin, 100 μg/mL
  Growth temperature: 37°C
  Growth strain: DH5alpha
  Copy number: Low Copy
Gene/Insert
  Gene/Insert name: mGreenLantern (alt name: mGL)
  Species: Synthetic
  Insert size (bp): 720
  Promoter: araB
  Tag / fusion protein: 6xHis (N terminal on backbone)
  Cloning method: Restriction Enzyme; 5′ cloning site BglII (not destroyed); 3′ cloning site EcoRI (not destroyed)
  Sequencing primers: 5′ pBAD-F (ATGCCATAGCATTTTTATCCA); 3′ pBAD-R (GATTTAATCTGTATCAGG)
Terms and licenses: Academic/Nonprofit Terms; Industry Terms: Not Available to Industry
How to cite: pBAD-mGreenLantern was a gift from Gregory Petsko (Addgene plasmid # 161913 ; http://n2t.net/addgene:161913 ; RRID:Addgene_161913)
