[The description below was written by a language model from this plasmid's Addgene catalogue record and pLannotate feature annotations shown in this document.]
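Description:
pBAD-mGreenLantern is a 4.7 kb bacterial expression plasmid built on the Invitrogen pBAD/His-B backbone for arabinose-inducible production of the green fluorescent protein mGreenLantern in E. coli. It replicates from a ColE1/pMB1-family origin accompanied by the pBR322 bom (basis of mobility) region. Only a short fragment of the rop gene is annotated, and the catalogue entry lists the plasmid as low copy, although the automated annotation labels the origin generically as high copy. Selection is by ampicillin through the β-lactamase (AmpR) gene driven by its own bla promoter.

The payload is a 720 bp synthetic coding sequence for mGreenLantern (mGL), a monomeric GFP derivative noted for very high brightness in cells. It was inserted between BglII and EcoRI sites that both remain intact. It lies downstream of the araBAD promoter and directly after a backbone-encoded N-terminal 6xHis tag. According to the record, several amino acids that normally lie between the His tag and the insert in pBAD/His-B have been removed, so the linker is short. The araC gene, transcribed in the opposite direction, encodes the L-arabinose regulatory protein that controls the araBAD promoter, making expression dependent on added arabinose. Transcription of the cassette ends in the rrnB region, which includes a 5S rRNA segment and the T1 and T2 terminators.

The design supports regulated expression of His-tagged mGreenLantern in bacteria. The tag allows metal-affinity purification of the recombinant protein, for example for in vitro characterisation of its fluorescence properties, although the record itself states only that it is a bacterial expression plasmid.
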