Features (pLannotate 1.2.2; 12 found; start..end, strand, type, name):
      1..285     +  promoter       araBAD promoter: araBAD; promoter of the L-arabinose operon of E. coli; the araC regulatory gene is transcribed in the opposite direction (Guzman et al., 1995)
    328..345     +  CDS            6xHis: 6xHis affinity tag
    355..1074    +  CDS            mGreenLantern: monomeric GFP derivative that displays exceptionally high brightness in cells (Campbell et al., 2020)
   1171..1286    +  ncRNA          5S rRNA: Accession: RF00001 - 5S ribosomal RNA
   1290..1376    +  terminator     rrnB T1 terminator: Escherichia coli rrnB; transcription terminator T1 from the E. coli rrnB gene
   1468..1495    +  terminator     rrnB T2 terminator: transcription terminator T2 from the E. coli rrnB gene
   1514..1605    +  promoter       AmpR promoter: bla
   1606..2466    +  CDS            AmpR: β-lactamase; bla; confers resistance to ampicillin, carbenicillin, and related antibiotics
   2637..3225    +  rep_origin     ori: high-copy-number ColE1/pMB1/pBR322/pUC origin of replication
   3411..3551    -  misc_feature   bom: basis of mobility region from pBR322
   3653..3693    -  CDS            rop (fragment): Rop protein, which maintains plasmids at low copy number; rop
   3815..4693    -  CDS            araC: L-arabinose regulatory protein; araC
>Addgene plasmid #161913 | pBAD-mGreenLantern | addgene full sequence | sequence record 318141 | Addgene NGS Result
AAGAAACCAATTGTCCATATTGCATCAGACATTGCCGTCACTGCGTCTTTTACTGGCTCTTCTCGCTAAC
CAAACCGGTAACCCCGCTTATTAAAAGCATTCTGTAACAAAGCGGGACCAAAGCCATGACAAAAACGCGT
AACAAAAGTGTCTATAATCACGGCAGAAAAGTCCACATTGATTATTTGCACGGCGTCACACTTTGCTATG
CCATAGCATTTTTATCCATAAGATTAGCGGATCCTACCTGACGCTTTTTATCGCAACTCTCTACTGTTTC
TCCATACCCGTTTTTTGGGCTAACAGGAGGAATTAACCATGGGGAGCCACCATCACCATCACCATGGCAG
ATCTATGGTGAGCAAGGGCGAGGAGCTGTTCACCGGGGTGGTGCCCATCCTGGTCGAGCTGGACGGCGAC
GTAAACGGCCACAAGTTCAGCGTCCGCGGCGAGGGCGAGGGCGATGCCACCAACGGCAAGCTGACCCTGA
AGTTCATCTGCACCACCGGCAAGCTGCCCGTGCCCTGGCCCACCCTCGTGACCACCTTAGGCTACGGCGT
GGCCTGCTTCGCCCGCTACCCCGACCACATGAAGCAGCACGACTTCTTCAAGTCCGCCATGCCCGAAGGC
TACGTCCAGGAGCGCACCATCTCTTTCAAGGACGACGGTACCTACAAGACCCGCGCCGAGGTGAAGTTCG
AGGGCGACACCCTGGTGAACCGCATCGTGCTGAAGGGCATCGACTTCAAGGAGGACGGCAACATCCTGGG
GCACAAGCTGGAGTACAACTTCAACAGCCACAAGGTCTATATCACGGCCGACAAGCAGAAGAACGGCATC
AAGGCTAACTTCAAGACCCGCCACAACGTTGAGGACGGCGGCGTGCAGCTCGCCGACCACTACCAGCAGA
ACACCCCCATCGGCGACGGCCCCGTGCTGCTGCCCGACAACCACTACCTGAGCCATCAGTCCAAGCTGAG
CAAAGACCCCAACGAGAAGCGCGATCACATGGTCCTGAAGGAGAGGGTGACCGCCGCCGGGATTACACAT
GACATGGACGAGCTGTACAAGTAAGAATTCGAAGCTTGGCTGTTTTGGTGGATGAGAGAAGATTTTCAGC
CTGATACAGATTAAATCAGAACGCAGAAGCGGTCTGATAAAACAGAATTTGCCTGGCGGCAGTAGCGCGG
TGGTCCCACCTGACCCCATGCCGAACTCAGAAGTGAAACGCCGTAGCGCCGATGGTAGTGTGGGGTCTCC
CCATGCGAGAGTAGGGAACTGCCAGGCATCAAATAAAACGAAAGGCTCAGTCGAAAGACTGGGCCTTTCG
TTTTATCTGTTGTTTGTCGGTGAACGCTCTCCTGAGTAGGACAAATCCGCCGGGAGCGGATTTGAACGTT
GCGAAGCAACGGCCCGGAGGGTGGCGGGCAGGACGCCCGCCATAAACTGCCAGGCATCAAATTAAGCAGA
AGGCCATCCTGACGGATGGCCTTTTTGCGTTTCTACAAACTCTTTTGTTTATTTTTCTAAATACATTCAA
ATATGTATCCGCTCATGAGACAATAACCCTGATAAATGCTTCAATAATATTGAAAAAGGAAGAGTATGAG
TATTCAACATTTCCGTGTCGCCCTTATTCCCTTTTTTGCGGCATTTTGCCTTCCTGTTTTTGCTCACCCA
GAAACGCTGGTGAAAGTAAAAGATGCTGAAGATCAGTTGGGTGCACGAGTGGGTTACATCGAACTGGATC
TCAACAGCGGTAAGATCCTTGAGAGTTTTCGCCCCGAAGAACGTTTTCCAATGATGAGCACTTTTAAAGT
TCTGCTATGTGGCGCGGTATTATCCCGTGTTGACGCCGGGCAAGAGCAACTCGGTCGCCGCATACACTAT
TCTCAGAATGACTTGGTTGAGTACTCACCAGTCACAGAAAAGCATCTTACGGATGGCATGACAGTAAGAG
AATTATGCAGTGCTGCCATAACCATGAGTGATAACACTGCGGCCAACTTACTTCTGACAACGATCGGAGG
ACCGAAGGAGCTAACCGCTTTTTTGCACAACATGGGGGATCATGTAACTCGCCTTGATCGTTGGGAACCG
GAGCTGAATGAAGCCATACCAAACGACGAGCGTGACACCACGATGCCTGTAGCAATGGCAACAACGTTGC
GCAAACTATTAACTGGCGAACTACTTACTCTAGCTTCCCGGCAACAATTAATAGACTGGATGGAGGCGGA
TAAAGTTGCAGGACCACTTCTGCGCTCGGCCCTTCCGGCTGGCTGGTTTATTGCTGATAAATCTGGAGCC
GGTGAGCGTGGGTCTCGCGGTATCATTGCAGCACTGGGGCCAGATGGTAAGCCCTCCCGTATCGTAGTTA
TCTACACGACGGGGAGTCAGGCAACTATGGATGAACGAAATAGACAGATCGCTGAGATAGGTGCCTCACT
GATTAAGCATTGGTAACTGTCAGACCAAGTTTACTCATATATACTTTAGATTGATTTAAAACTTCATTTT
TAATTTAAAAGGATCTAGGTGAAGATCCTTTTTGATAATCTCATGACCAAAATCCCTTAACGTGAGTTTT
CGTTCCACTGAGCGTCAGACCCCGTAGAAAAGATCAAAGGATCTTCTTGAGATCCTTTTTTTCTGCGCGT
AATCTGCTGCTTGCAAACAAAAAAACCACCGCTACCAGCGGTGGTTTGTTTGCCGGATCAAGAGCTACCA
ACTCTTTTTCCGAAGGTAACTGGCTTCAGCAGAGCGCAGATACCAAATACTGTCCTTCTAGTGTAGCCGT
AGTTAGGCCACCACTTCAAGAACTCTGTAGCACCGCCTACATACCTCGCTCTGCTAATCCTGTTACCAGT
GGCTGCTGCCAGTGGCGATAAGTCGTGTCTTACCGGGTTGGACTCAAGACGATAGTTACCGGATAAGGCG
CAGCGGTCGGGCTGAACGGGGGGTTCGTGCACACAGCCCAGCTTGGAGCGAACGACCTACACCGAACTGA
GATACCTACAGCGTGAGCTATGAGAAAGCGCCACGCTTCCCGAAGGGAGAAAGGCGGACAGGTATCCGGT
AAGCGGCAGGGTCGGAACAGGAGAGCGCACGAGGGAGCTTCCAGGGGGAAACGCCTGGTATCTTTATAGT
CCTGTCGGGTTTCGCCACCTCTGACTTGAGCGTCGATTTTTGTGATGCTCGTCAGGGGGGCGGAGCCTAT
GGAAAAACGCCAGCAACGCGGCCTTTTTACGGTTCCTGGCCTTTTGCTGGCCTTTTGCTCACATGTTCTT
TCCTGCGTTATCCCCTGATTCTGTGGATAACCGTATTACCGCCTTTGAGTGAGCTGATACCGCTCGCCGC
AGCCGAACGACCGAGCGCAGCGAGTCAGTGAGCGAGGAAGCGGAAGAGCGCCTGATGCGGTATTTTCTCC
TTACGCATCTGTGCGGTATTTCACACCGCATATGGTGCACTCTCAGTACAATCTGCTCTGATGCCGCATA
GTTAAGCCAGTATACACTCCGCTATCGCTACGTGACTGGGTCATGGCTGCGCCCCGACACCCGCCAACAC
CCGCTGACGCGCCCTGACGGGCTTGTCTGCTCCCGGCATCCGCTTACAGACAAGCTGTGACCGTCTCCGG
GAGCTGCATGTGTCAGAGGTTTTCACCGTCATCACCGAAACGCGCGAGGCAGCAGATCAATTCGCGCGCG
AAGGCGAAGCGGCATGCATAATGTGCCTGTCAAATGGACGAAGCAGGGATTCTGCAAACCCTATGCTACT
CCGTCAAGCCGTCAATTGTCTGATTCGTTACCAATTATGACAACTTGACGGCTACATCATTCACTTTTTC
TTCACAACCGGCACGGAACTCGCTCGGGCTGGCCCCGGTGCATTTTTTAAATACCCGCGAGAAATAGAGT
TGATCGTCAAAACCAACATTGCGACCGACGGTGGCGATAGGCATCCGGGTGGTGCTCAAAAGCAGCTTCG
CCTGGCTGATACGTTGGTCCTCGCGCCAGCTTAAGACGCTAATCCCTAACTGCTGGCGGAAAAGATGTGA
CAGACGCGACGGCGACAAGCAAACATGCTGTGCGACGCTGGCGATATCAAAATTGCTGTCTGCCAGGTGA
TCGCTGATGTACTGACAAGCCTCGCGTACCCGATTATCCATCGGTGGATGGAGCGACTCGTTAATCGCTT
CCATGCGCCGCAGTAACAATTGCTCAAGCAGATTTATCGCCAGCAGCTCCGAATAGCGCCCTTCCCCTTG
CCCGGCGTTAATGATTTGCCCAAACAGGTCGCTGAAATGCGGCTGGTGCGCTTCATCCGGGCGAAAGAAC
CCCGTATTGGCAAATATTGACGGCCAGTTAAGCCATTCATGCCAGTAGGCGCGCGGACGAAAGTAAACCC
ACTGGTGATACCATTCGCGAGCCTCCGGATGACGACCGTAGTGATGAATCTCTCCTGGCGGGAACAGCAA
AATATCACCCGGTCGGCAAACAAATTCTCGTCCCTGATTTTTCACCACCCCCTGACCGCGAATGGTGAGA
TTGAGAATATAACCTTTCATTCCCAGCGGTCGGTCGATAAAAAAATCGAGATAACCGTTGGCCTCAATCG
GCGTTAAACCCGCCACCAGATGGGCATTAAACGAGTATCCCGGCAGCAGGGGATCATTTTGCGCTTCAGC
CATACTTTTCATACTCCCGCCATTCAGAG
